Addgene plasmid #84373: pEpic_Lite
Purpose: (Empty Backbone) 3rd-generation lentiviral destination vector for gateway cloning
Depositing lab: Philip Washbourne. Depositing organization: University of Oregon. Publication: A MultiSite Gateway Toolkit for Rapid Cloning of Vertebrate Expression Constructs with Diverse Research Applications. Fowler DK, Stewart S, Seredick S, Eisen JS, Stankunas K, Washbourne P. PLoS One. 2016 Aug 8;11(8):e0159277. doi: 10.1371/journal.pone.0159277. eCollection 2016. PONE-D-16-19476 PubMed 27500400.
Backbone
  Vector backbone: pEpic
  Backbone size (bp): 7992
  Modifications to backbone: pEpic_Lite was created by removing the PuroR cassette by AgeI/ApaI restriction enzyme digestion, filling in 5’ overhangs with DNA polymerase I Klenow fragment, and blunt-end ligation with T4 DNA ligase.
  Vector type: Lentiviral
Growth in bacteria
  Bacterial resistance: Chloramphenicol and Ampicillin, 25 & 100 μg/mL
  Growth temperature: 37°C
  Growth strain: ccdB Survival
  Copy number: Unknown
Gene/Insert
  Cloning method: Gateway Cloning
  Sequencing primers: 5′ pTYF-5 (GTAGACATAATAGCAACAGAC); 3′ WPRE-R
Terms and licenses: Academic/Nonprofit Terms; Industry Terms: Not Available to Industry
How to cite: pEpic_Lite was a gift from Philip Washbourne (Addgene plasmid # 84373 ; http://n2t.net/addgene:84373 ; RRID:Addgene_84373)
