[The description below was written by a language model from this plasmid's Addgene catalogue record and pLannotate feature annotations shown in this document.]
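Description:
pEpic_Lite is an empty third-generation, self-inactivating HIV-1 lentiviral destination vector for MultiSite Gateway cloning, derived from the pEpic backbone. It is propagated in E. coli through a high-copy ColE1/pUC-type origin with ampicillin resistance on the backbone, and it also carries an f1 origin and an SV40 origin. Because the Gateway cassette contains the gyrase toxin gene ccdB together with a chloramphenicol resistance gene, the unrecombined vector is maintained under dual chloramphenicol and ampicillin selection in a ccdB-tolerant strain.

The viral portion begins with an RSV promoter fused to a truncated 5' LTR, which makes genomic RNA production Tat-independent, as is typical of third-generation designs. This is followed by the Ψ packaging signal with a gag fragment, the Rev response element and the cPPT/CTS. Downstream lies the Gateway cassette, annotated as flanked by attR-type sites (called attR1, overlapping an attB4 core match, and attR3 by the annotation tool). In an LR reaction, entry-clone elements replace ccdB and CmR, and the loss of ccdB gives counter-selection against unrecombined vector. No internal promoter or gene sits upstream of the cassette, so promoter and coding sequences are presumably supplied by the entry clones. A WPRE follows the cassette to enhance transcript expression, then the ΔU3 3' LTR and an SV40 polyadenylation signal.

The "Lite" version was made by excising the puromycin resistance cassette from pEpic. A short residual PGK promoter fragment after the WPRE appears to be a remnant of that cassette. The vector therefore provides no mammalian drug selection. It is used to assemble custom lentiviral expression constructs for vertebrate cells.
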