Features (pLannotate 1.2.2; 33 found; start..end, strand, type, name):
     27..131     +  promoter       AmpR promoter: bla
    132..992     +  CDS            AmpR: β-lactamase; bla; confers resistance to ampicillin, carbenicillin, and related antibiotics
   1163..1751    +  rep_origin     ori: high-copy-number ColE1/pMB1/pBR322/pUC origin of replication
   1934..2026    +  CDS            lacI (fragment): lac repressor; lacI; The lac repressor binds to the lac operator to inhibit transcription in E. coli. This inhibition can be relieved by adding lactose or isopropyl-β-D-thiogalactopyranoside (IPTG).
   2039..2060    +  protein_bind   CAP binding site: CAP binding activates transcription in the presence of cAMP. E. coli catabolite activator protein
   2075..2105    +  promoter       lac promoter: promoter for the E. coli lac operon
   2113..2129    +  protein_bind   lac operator: The lac repressor binds to the lac operator to inhibit transcription in E. coli. This inhibition can be relieved by adding lactose or isopropyl-β-D-thiogalactopyranoside (IPTG). lac repressor encoded by lacI
   2174..2192    +  promoter       T3 promoter: promoter for bacteriophage T3 RNA polymerase
   2220..2441    +  promoter       RSV promoter: Rous sarcoma virus enhancer/promoter
   2448..2628    +  LTR            5' LTR (truncated): truncated 5' long terminal repeat (LTR) from HIV-1
   2672..2797    +  misc_feature   HIV-1 Ψ: packaging signal of human immunodeficiency virus type 1
   2781..3144    +  CDS            HIV-1 gag (fragment): gag protein from human immunodeficiency virus 1; gag
   3239..3575    +  ncRNA          RRE: Accession: RF00036 - HIV Rev response element
   3900..4000    +  CDS            Rev (fragment): human immunodeficiency virus 1 (HIV-1) Rev protein; rev; enhances nuclear export of unspliced and incompletely spliced viral mRNAs
   4019..4136    +  misc_feature   cPPT/CTS: central polypurine tract and central termination sequence of HIV-1
   4211..4231    +  protein_bind   attB4: mutant version of attB; core recombination site for the Gateway® BP reaction BP Clonase™
   4215..4334    +  protein_bind   attR1: mutant version of attR; recombination site for the Gateway® LR reaction LR Clonase™
   4375..4680    -  CDS            ccdB: CcdB, a bacterial toxin that poisons DNA gyrase; ccdB; Plasmids containing the ccdB gene cannot be propagated in standard E. coli strains.
   4685..4843    -  CDS            ccdA (fragment): CCDA_ECO57 - Also known as H, letA. Experimental evidence at protein level: Swiss-Prot protein existence level 1. Antitoxin component of a type II toxin-antitoxin (TA) system which inhibits the post-segregational killing (PSK) of plasmid-free cells, also referred to as a plasmid addiction system. Binds to and blocks the activity of CcdB; will also remove bound CcdB protein from the CcdB-GyrA complex by forming a CcdA-CcdB complex, a process termed rejuvenation. Functions as a transcriptional corepressor for the ccdAB operon, repression also requires CcdB (By similarity). From Escherichia coli
   5022..5681    -  CDS            CmR: chloramphenicol acetyltransferase; cat; confers resistance to chloramphenicol
   5682..5711    -  promoter       cat promoter (fragment): promoter of the E. coli cat gene encoding chloramphenicol acetyltransferase
   5735..5765    -  promoter       lac UV5 promoter: E. coli lac promoter with an "up" mutation
   5790..5913    -  protein_bind   attR3: mutant version of attR; recombination site for the Gateway® LR reaction LR Clonase™
   5917..5937    +  CDS            lacZα (fragment): LacZα fragment of β-galactosidase; lacZ fragment
   5974..6562    +  misc_feature   WPRE: woodchuck hepatitis virus posttranscriptional regulatory element
   6576..6690    +  promoter       PGK promoter (fragment): mouse phosphoglycerate kinase 1 promoter
   6742..6761    +  misc_feature   cPPT/CTS (fragment): central polypurine tract and central termination sequence of HIV-1
   6763..6996    +  LTR            3' LTR (ΔU3): self-inactivating 3' long terminal repeat (LTR) from HIV-1
   7068..7189    +  polyA_signal   SV40 poly(A) signal: SV40 polyadenylation signal
   7208..7343    +  rep_origin     SV40 ori: SV40 origin of replication
   7376..7394    -  promoter       T7 promoter: promoter for bacteriophage T7 RNA polymerase
   7402..7557    +  CDS            lacZα (fragment): LacZα fragment of β-galactosidase; lacZ fragment
   7565..8020    +  rep_origin     f1 ori (sequence partly withheld): f1 bacteriophage origin of replication; arrow indicates direction of (+) strand synthesis
>Addgene plasmid #84373 | pEpic_Lite | depositor full sequence | sequence record 167023 | pEpic_Lite sequence 8022 bps
CAGGTGGCACTTTTCGGGGAAATGTGCGCGGAACCCCTATTTGTTTATTTTTCTAAATACATTCAAATAT
GTATCCGCTCATGAGACAATAACCCTGATAAATGCTTCAATAATATTGAAAAAGGAAGAGTATGAGTATT
CAACATTTCCGTGTCGCCCTTATTCCCTTTTTTGCGGCATTTTGCCTTCCTGTTTTTGCTCACCCAGAAA
CGCTGGTGAAAGTAAAAGATGCTGAAGATCAGTTGGGTGCACGAGTGGGTTACATCGAACTGGATCTCAA
CAGCGGTAAGATCCTTGAGAGTTTTCGCCCCGAAGAACGTTTTCCAATGATGAGCACTTTTAAAGTTCTG
CTATGTGGCGCGGTATTATCCCGTATTGACGCCGGGCAAGAGCAACTCGGTCGCCGCATACACTATTCTC
AGAATGACTTGGTTGAGTACTCACCAGTCACAGAAAAGCATCTTACGGATGGCATGACAGTAAGAGAATT
ATGCAGTGCTGCCATAACCATGAGTGATAACACTGCGGCCAACTTACTTCTGACAACGATCGGAGGACCG
AAGGAGCTAACCGCTTTTTTGCACAACATGGGGGATCATGTAACTCGCCTTGATCGTTGGGAACCGGAGC
TGAATGAAGCCATACCAAACGACGAGCGTGACACCACGATGCCTGTAGCAATGGCAACAACGTTGCGCAA
ACTATTAACTGGCGAACTACTTACTCTAGCTTCCCGGCAACAATTAATAGACTGGATGGAGGCGGATAAA
GTTGCAGGACCACTTCTGCGCTCGGCCCTTCCGGCTGGCTGGTTTATTGCTGATAAATCTGGAGCCGGTG
AGCGTGGGTCTCGCGGTATCATTGCAGCACTGGGGCCAGATGGTAAGCCCTCCCGTATCGTAGTTATCTA
CACGACGGGGAGTCAGGCAACTATGGATGAACGAAATAGACAGATCGCTGAGATAGGTGCCTCACTGATT
AAGCATTGGTAACTGTCAGACCAAGTTTACTCATATATACTTTAGATTGATTTAAAACTTCATTTTTAAT
TTAAAAGGATCTAGGTGAAGATCCTTTTTGATAATCTCATGACCAAAATCCCTTAACGTGAGTTTTCGTT
CCACTGAGCGTCAGACCCCGTAGAAAAGATCAAAGGATCTTCTTGAGATCCTTTTTTTCTGCGCGTAATC
TGCTGCTTGCAAACAAAAAAACCACCGCTACCAGCGGTGGTTTGTTTGCCGGATCAAGAGCTACCAACTC
TTTTTCCGAAGGTAACTGGCTTCAGCAGAGCGCAGATACCAAATACTGTCCTTCTAGTGTAGCCGTAGTT
AGGCCACCACTTCAAGAACTCTGTAGCACCGCCTACATACCTCGCTCTGCTAATCCTGTTACCAGTGGCT
GCTGCCAGTGGCGATAAGTCGTGTCTTACCGGGTTGGACTCAAGACGATAGTTACCGGATAAGGCGCAGC
GGTCGGGCTGAACGGGGGGTTCGTGCACACAGCCCAGCTTGGAGCGAACGACCTACACCGAACTGAGATA
CCTACAGCGTGAGCTATGAGAAAGCGCCACGCTTCCCGAAGGGAGAAAGGCGGACAGGTATCCGGTAAGC
GGCAGGGTCGGAACAGGAGAGCGCACGAGGGAGCTTCCAGGGGGAAACGCCTGGTATCTTTATAGTCCTG
TCGGGTTTCGCCACCTCTGACTTGAGCGTCGATTTTTGTGATGCTCGTCAGGGGGGCGGAGCCTATGGAA
AAACGCCAGCAACGCGGCCTTTTTACGGTTCCTGGCCTTTTGCTGGCCTTTTGCTCACATGTTCTTTCCT
GCGTTATCCCCTGATTCTGTGGATAACCGTATTACCGCCTTTGAGTGAGCTGATACCGCTCGCCGCAGCC
GAACGACCGAGCGCAGCGAGTCAGTGAGCGAGGAAGCGGAAGAGCGCCCAATACGCAAACCGCCTCTCCC
CGCGCGTTGGCCGATTCATTAATGCAGCTGGCACGACAGGTTTCCCGACTGGAAAGCGGGCAGTGAGCGC
AACGCAATTAATGTGAGTTAGCTCACTCATTAGGCACCCCAGGCTTTACACTTTATGCTTCCGGCTCGTA
TGTTGTGTGGAATTGTGAGCGGATAACAATTTCACACAGGAAACAGCTATGACCATGATTACGCCAAGCG
CGCAATTAACCCTCACTAAAGGGAACAAAAGCTGGAGCTGCAAGCTTAATGTAGTCTTATGCAATACTCT
TGTAGTCTTGCAACATGGTAACGATGAGTTAGCAACATGCCTTACAAGGAGAGAAAAAGCACCGTGCATG
CCGATTGGTGGAAGTAAGGTGGTACGATCGTGCCTTATTAGGAAGGCAACAGACGGGTCTGACATGGATT
GGACGAACCACTGAATTGCCGCATTGCAGAGATATTGTATTTAAGTGCCTAGCTCGATACAATAAACGGG
TCTCTCTGGTTAGACCAGATCTGAGCCTGGGAGCTCTCTGGCTAACTAGGGAACCCACTGCTTAAGCCTC
AATAAAGCTTGCCTTGAGTGCTTCAAGTAGTGTGTGCCCGTCTGTTGTGTGACTCTGGTAACTAGAGATC
CCTCAGACCCTTTTAGTCAGTGTGGAAAATCTCTAGCAGTGGCGCCCGAACAGGGACCTGAAAGCGAAAG
GGAAACCAGAGCTCTCTCGACGCAGGACTCGGCTTGCTGAAGCGCGCACGGCAAGAGGCGAGGGGCGGCG
ACTGGTGAGTACGCCAAAAATTTTGACTAGCGGAGGCTAGAAGGAGAGAGATGGGTGCGAGAGCGTCAGT
ATTAAGCGGGGGAGAATTAGATCGCGATGGGAAAAAATTCGGTTAAGGCCAGGGGGAAAGAAAAAATATA
AATTAAAACATATAGTATGGGCAAGCAGGGAGCTAGAACGATTCGCAGTTAATCCTGGCCTGTTAGAAAC
ATCAGAAGGCTGTAGACAAATACTGGGACAGCTACAACCATCCCTTCAGACAGGATCAGAAGAACTTAGA
TCATTATATAATACAGTAGCAACCCTCTATTGTGTGCATCAAAGGATAGAGATAAAAGACACCAAGGAAG
CTTTAGACAAGATAGAGGAAGAGCAAAACAAAAGTAAGACCACCGCACAGCAAGCGGCCGCTGATCTTCA
GACCTGGAGGAGGAGATATGAGGGACAATTGGAGAAGTGAATTATATAAATATAAAGTAGTAAAAATTGA
ACCATTAGGAGTAGCACCCACCAAGGCAAAGAGAAGAGTGGTGCAGAGAGAAAAAAGAGCAGTGGGAATA
GGAGCTTTGTTCCTTGGGTTCTTGGGAGCAGCAGGAAGCACTATGGGCGCAGCCTCAATGACGCTGACGG
TACAGGCCAGACAATTATTGTCTGGTATAGTGCAGCAGCAGAACAATTTGCTGAGGGCTATTGAGGCGCA
ACAGCATCTGTTGCAACTCACAGTCTGGGGCATCAAGCAGCTCCAGGCAAGAATCCTGGCTGTGGAAAGA
TACCTAAAGGATCAACAGCTCCTGGGGATTTGGGGTTGCTCTGGAAAACTCATTTGCACCACTGCTGTGC
CTTGGAATGCTAGTTGGAGTAATAAATCTCTGGAACAGATTTGGAATCACACGACCTGGATGGAGTGGGA
CAGAGAAATTAACAATTACACAAGCTTAATACACTCCTTAATTGAAGAATCGCAAAACCAGCAAGAAAAG
AATGAACAAGAATTATTGGAATTAGATAAATGGGCAAGTTTGTGGAATTGGTTTAACATAACAAATTGGC
TGTGGTATATAAAATTATTCATAATGATAGTAGGAGGCTTGGTAGGTTTAAGAATAGTTTTTGCTGTACT
TTCTATAGTGAATAGAGTTAGGCAGGGATATTCACCATTATCGTTTCAGACCCACCTCCCAACCCCGAGG
GGACCCGACAGGCCCGAAGGAATAGAAGAAGAAGGTGGAGAGAGAGACAGAGACAGATCCATTCGATTAG
TGAACGGATCTCGACGGTATCGGTTAACTTTTAAAAGAAAAGGGGGGATTGGGGGGTACAGTGCAGGGGA
AAGAATAGTAGACATAATAGCAACAGACATACAAACTAAAGAATTACAAAAACAAATTACAAAAATTCAA
AATTTTATCGATCACGAGACTAGCCTCGAGAAGCTTGATTCGAGCAGGAAACAGCTATGACCATGATTAC
GCCAAGCTATCAACTTTGTATAGAAAAGTTGAACGAGAAACGTAAAATGATATAAATATCAATATATTAA
ATTAGATTTTGCATAAAAAACAGACTACATAATACTGTAAAACACAACATATCCAGTCACTATGGTCGAC
CTGCAGACTGGCTGTGTATAAGGGAGCCTGACATTTATATTCCCCAGAACATCAGGTTAATGGCGTTTTT
GATGTCATTTTCGCGGTGGCTGAGATCAGCCACTTCTTCCCCGATAACGGAGACCGGCACACTGGCCATA
TCGGTGGTCATCATGCGCCAGCTTTCATCCCCGATATGCACCACCGGGTAAAGTTCACGGGGGACTTTAT
CTGACAGCAGACGTGCACTGGCCAGGGGGATCACCATCCGTCGCCCGGGCGTGTCAATAATATCACTCTG
TACATCCACAAACAGACGATAACGGCTCTCTCTTTTATAGGTGTAAACCTTAAACTGCATTTCACCAGCC
CCTGTTCTCGTCGGCAAAGGAGCCGTTCATTTCAATAAACCGGGCGACCTCAGCCATCCCTTCCTGATTT
TCCGCTTTCCAGCGTTCGGCACGCAGACGACGGGCTTCATTCTGCATGGTTGTGCTTACCGAACCGGAGA
TATTGACATCATATATGCCTTGAGCAACTGATAGCTGTCGCTGTCAACTGTCACTGTAATACGCTGCTTC
ATAGCATACCTCTTTTTGACATACTTCGGGTATACATATCAGTATATATTCTTATACCGCAAAAATCAGC
GCGCAAATACGCATACTGTTATCTGGCTTTTAGTAAGCCGGATCCTCTAGATTACGCCCCGCCCTGCCAC
TCATCGCAGTACTGTTGTAATTCATTAAGCATTCTGCCGACATGGAAGCCATCACAAACGGCATGATGAA
CCTGAATCGCCAGCGGCATCAGCACCTTGTCGCCTTGCGTATAATATTTGCCCATGGTGAAAACGGGGGC
GAAGAAGTTGTCCATATTGGCCACGTTTAAATCAAAACTGGTGAAACTCACCCAGGGATTGGCTGAGACG
AAAAACATATTCTCAATAAACCCTTTAGGGAAATAGGCCAGGTTTTCACCGTAACACGCCACATCTTGCG
AATATATGTGTAGAAACTGCCGGAAATCGTCGTGGTATTCACTCCAGAGCGATGAAAACGTTTCAGTTTG
CTCATGGAAAACGGTGTAACAAGGGTGAACACTATCCCATATCACCAGCTCACCGTCTTTCATTGCCATA
CGGAATTCCGGATGAGCATTCATCAGGCGGGCAAGAATGTGAATAAAGGCCGGATAAAACTTGTGCTTAT
TTTTCTTTACGGTCTTTAAAAAGGCCGTAATATCCAGCTGAACGGTCTGGTTATAGGTACATTGAGCAAC
TGACTGAAATGCCTCAAAATGTTCTTTACGATGCCATTGGGATATATCAACGGTGGTATATCCAGTGATT
TTTTTCTCCATTTTAGCTTCCTTAGCTCCTGAAAATCTCGACGGATCCTAACTCAAAATCCACACATTAT
ACGAGCCGGAAGCATAAAGTGTAAAGCCTGGGGTGCCTAATGCGGCCGCCATAGTGACTGGATATGTTGT
GTTTTACAGTATTATGTAGTCTGTTTTTTATGCAAAATCTAATTTAATATATTGATATTTATATCATTTT
ACGTTTCTCGTTCAACTTTATTATACATAGTTGATAATTCACTGGCCGTCGTTTTACGGTACCATCGATC
CAGCACAGTGGCGGCCGCTCGACAATCAACCTCTGGATTACAAAATTTGTGAAAGATTGACTGGTATTCT
TAACTATGTTGCTCCTTTTACGCTATGTGGATACGCTGCTTTAATGCCTTTGTATCATGCTATTGCTTCC
CGTATGGCTTTCATTTTCTCCTCCTTGTATAAATCCTGGTTGCTGTCTCTTTATGAGGAGTTGTGGCCCG
TTGTCAGGCAACGTGGCGTGGTGTGCACTGTGTTTGCTGACGCAACCCCCACTGGTTGGGGCATTGCCAC
CACCTGTCAGCTCCTTTCCGGGACTTTCGCTTTCCCCCTCCCTATTGCCACGGCGGAACTCATCGCCGCC
TGCCTTGCCCGCTGCTGGACAGGGGCTCGGCTGTTGGGCACTGACAATTCCGTGGTGTTGTCGGGGAAGC
TGACGTCCTTTCCATGGCTGCTCGCCTGTGTTGCCACCTGGATTCTGCGCGGGACGTCCTTCTGCTACGT
CCCTTCGGCCCTCAATCCAGCGGACCTTCCTTCCCGCGGCCTGCTGCCGGCTCTGCGGCCTCTTCCGCGT
CTTCGCCTTCGCCCTCAGACGAGTCGGATCTCCCTTTGGGCCGCCTCCCCGCCTGGAATTCTACCGGGTA
GGGGAGGCGCTTTTCCCAAGGCAGTCTGGAGCATGCGCTTTAGCAGCCCCGCTGGGCACTTGGCGCTACA
CAAGTGGCCTCTGGCCTCGCACACATTCCACATCCACCGGCGGTACCTTTAAGACCAATGACTTACAAGG
CAGCTGTAGATCTTAGCCACTTTTTAAAAGAAAAGGGGGGACTGGAAGGGCTAGCTCACTCCCAACGAAG
ACAAGATCTGCTTTTTGCTTGTACTGGGTCTCTCTGGTTAGACCAGATCTGAGCCTGGGAGCTCTCTGGC
TGCCTAGGGAACCCACTGCTTAAGCCTCAATAAAGCTTGCCTTGAGTGCTTCAAGTAGTGTGTGCCCGTC
TGTTGTGTGACTCTGGTAACTAGAGATCCCTCAGACCCTTTTAGTCAGTGTGGAAAATCTCTAGCAGTAG
TAGTTCATGTCATCTTATTATTCAGTATTTATAACTTGCAAAGAAATGAATATCAGAGAGTGAGAGGAAC
TTGTTTATTGCAGCTTATAATGGTTACAAATAAAGCAATAGCATCACAAATTTCACAAATAAAGCATTTT
TTTCACTGCATTCTAGTTGTGGTTTGTCCAAACTCATCAATGTATCTTATCATGTCTGGCTCTAGCTATC
CCGCCCCTAACTCCGCCCAGTTCCGCCCATTCTCCGCCCCATGGCTGACTAATTTTTTTTATTTATGCAG
AGGCCGAGGCCGCCTCGGCCTCTGAGCTATTCCAGAAGTAGTGAGGAGGCTTTTTTGGAGGCCTAGGCTT
TTGCGTCGAGACGTACCCAATTCGCCCTATAGTGAGTCGTATTACGCGCGCTCACTGGCCGTCGTTTTAC
AACGTCGTGACTGGGAAAACCCTGGCGTTACCCAACTTAATCGCCTTGCAGCACATCCCCCTTTCGCCAG
CTGGCGTAATAGCGAAGAGGCCCGCACCGATCGCCCTTCCCAACAGTTGCGCAGCCTGAATGGCGAATGG
CGCG
[124 nt withheld, positions 7565-7688]
C
[91 nt withheld, positions 7690-7780]
A
[49 nt withheld, positions 7782-7830]
CCTTTGACGTTGGAGTCCACGTTCTTT
[37 nt withheld, positions 7858-7894]
ACCCTATCTCGGTCTATTCTTTTGATTTATAAGGGATTTTGCCGATTTCGGCCTATTGGTTAAAAAATGA
GCTGATTTAACAAAAATTTAACGCGAATTTTAACAAAATATTAACGTTTACAATTTCC
