>Addgene plasmid #84373 | pEpic_Lite | addgene partial sequence | sequence record 165814 | pTYF-5 5'-GTAGACATAATAGCAACAGAC-3'
AAATTCAAAATTTTATCGATCACGAGACTAGCCTCGAGAAGCTTGATTCGAGCAGGAAACAGCTATGACC
ATGATTACGCCAAGCTATCAACTTTGTATAGAAAAGTTGAACGAGAAACGTAAAATGATATAAATATCAA
TATATTAAATTAGATTTTGCATAAAAAACAGACTACATAATACTGTAAAACACAACATATCCAGTCACTA
TGGTCGACCTGCAGACTGGCTGTGTATAAGGGAGCCTGACATTTATATTCCCCAGAACATCAGGTTAATG
GCGTTTTTGATGTCATTTTCGCGGTGGCTGAGATCAGCCACTTCTTCCCCGATAACGGAGACCGGCACAC
TGGCCATATCGGTGGTCATCATGCGCCAGCTTTCATCCCCGATATGCACCACCGGGTAAAGTTCACGGGG
GACTTTATCTGACAGCAGACGTGCACTGGCCAGGGGGATCACCATCCGTCGCCCGGGCGTGTCAATAATA
TCACTCTGTACATCCACAAACAGACGATAACGGCTCTCTCTTTTATAGGTGTAAACCTTAAACTGCATTT
CACCAGCCCCTGTTCTCGTCGGCAAAGGAGCCGTTCATTTCAATAAACCGGGCGACCTCAGCCATCCCTT
CCTGATTTTCCGCTTTCCAGCGTTCGGCACGCAGACGACGGGCTTCATTCTGCATGGTTGTGCTTACCGA
ACCGGAGATATTGACATCATATATGCCTTGAGCAACTGATAGCTGTCGCTGTCAACTGTCACTGTAATAC
GCTGCTTCATAGCATACCTCTTTTTGACATACTTCGGGTATACATATCAGTATATATTCTTATACCGCAA
