>Addgene plasmid #84373 | pEpic_Lite | addgene partial sequence | sequence record 166933 | pTYF-5 5'-GTAGACATAATAGCAACAGAC-3'
AATTCAAAATTTTATCGATCACGAGACTAGCCTCGAGAAGCTTGATTCGAGCAGGAAACAGCTATGACCA
TGATTACGCCAAGCTATCAACTTTGTATAGAAAAGTTGAACGAGAAACGTAAAATGATATAAATATCAAT
ATATTAAATTAGATTTTGCATAAAAAACAGACTACATAATACTGTAAAACACAACATATCCAGTCACTAT
GGTCGACCTGCAGACTGGCTGTGTATAAGGGAGCCTGACATTTATATTCCCCAGAACATCAGGTTAATGG
CGTTTTTGATGTCATTTTCGCGGTGGCTGAGATCAGCCACTTCTTCCCCGATAACGGAGACCGGCACACT
GGCCATATCGGTGGTCATCATGCGCCAGCTTTCATCCCCGATATGCACCACCGGGTAAAGTTCACGGGGG
ACTTTATCTGACAGCAGACGTGCACTGGCCAGGGGGATCACCATCCGTCGCCCGGGCGTGTCAATAATAT
CACTCTGTACATCCACAAACAGACGATAACGGCTCTCTCTTTTATAGGTGTAAACCTTAAACTGCATTTC
ACCAGCCCCTGTTCTCGTCGGCAAAGGAGCCGTTCATTTCAATAAACCGGGCGACCTCAGCCATCCCTTC
CTGATTTTCCGCTTTCCAGCGTTCGGCACGCAGACGACGGGCTTCATTCTGCATGGTTGTGCTTACCGAA
CCGGAGATATTGACATCATATATGCCTTGAGCAACTGATAGCTGTCGCTGTCAACTGTCACTGTAATACG
CTGCTTCATAGCATACCTCTTTTTGACATACTTCGGGTATACATATCAGTATATATTCTTATACCGCA
