>Addgene plasmid #84373 | pEpic_Lite | addgene partial sequence | sequence record 166934 | WPRE-R 5'-CATAGCGTAAAAGGAGCAACA-3'
ATTTTGTAATCCAGAGGTTGATTGTCGAGCGGCCGCCACTGTGCTGGATCGATGGTACCGTAAAACGACG
GCCAGTGAATTATCAACTATGTATAATAAAGTTGAACGAGAAACGTAAAATGATATAAATATCAATATAT
TAAATTAGATTTTGCATAAAAAACAGACTACATAATACTGTAAAACACAACATATCCAGTCACTATGGCG
GCCGCATTAGGCACCCCAGGCTTTACACTTTATGCTTCCGGCTCGTATAATGTGTGGATTTTGAGTTAGG
ATCCGTCGAGATTTTCAGGAGCTAAGGAAGCTAAAATGGAGAAAAAAATCACTGGATATACCACCGTTGA
TATATCCCAATGGCATCGTAAAGAACATTTTGAGGCATTTCAGTCAGTTGCTCAATGTACCTATAACCAG
ACCGTTCAGCTGGATATTACGGCCTTTTTAAAGACCGTAAAGAAAAATAAGCACAAGTTTTATCCGGCCT
TTATTCACATTCTTGCCCGCCTGATGAATGCTCATCCGGAATTCCGTATGGCAATGAAAGACGGTGAGCT
GGTGATATGGGATAGTGTTCACCCTTGTTACACCGTTTTCCATGAGCAAACTGAAACGTTTTCATCGCTC
TGGAGTGAATACCACGACGATTTCCGGCAGTTTCTACACATATATTCGCAAGATGTGGCGTGTTACGGTG
AAAACCTGGCCTATTTCCCTAAAGGGTTTATTGAGAATATGTTTTTCGTCTCAGCCAATCCCTGGGTGAG
TTTCACCAGTTTTGATTTAAACGTGGCCAATATGGACAACTTCTTCGCC
